>Addgene plasmid #17343 | pHA-eIF4E | addgene full sequence | sequence record 169437 | Addgene NGS Result
ATGTACCCATACGACGTCCCAGACTACGCTGGAAGCTTGGTACCG
[651 nt withheld, positions 46-696]
TAACTCGAGCATGCATCTAGAGGGCCCTATTCTATAGTGTCACCTAAATGCTAGAGCTCGCTGATCAGCC
TCGACTGTGCCTTCTAGTTGCCAGCCATCTGTTGTTTGCCCCTCCCCCGTGCCTTCCTTGACCCTGGAAG
GTGCCACTCCCACTGTCCTTTCCTAATAAAATGAGGAAATTGCATCGCATTGTCTGAGTAGGTGTCATTC
TATTCTGGGGGGTGGGGTGGGGCAGGACAGCAAGGGGGAGGATTGGGAAGACAATAGCAGGCATGCTGGG
GATGCGGTGGGCTCTATGGCTTCTGAGGCGGAAAGAACCAGCTGGGGCTCTAGGGGGTATCCCC
[124 nt withheld, positions 1041-1164]
C
[91 nt withheld, positions 1166-1256]
A
[49 nt withheld, positions 1258-1306]
CCTTTGACGTTGGAGTCCACGTTCTTT
[37 nt withheld, positions 1334-1370]
ACCCTATCTCGGTCTATTCTTTTGATTTATAAGGGATTTTGCCGATTTCGGCCTATTGGTTAAAAAATGA
GCTGATTTAACAAAAATTTAACGCGAATTAATTCTGTGGAATGTGTGTCAGTTAGGGTGTGGAAAGTCCC
CAGGCTCCCCAGCAGGCAGAAGTATGCAAAGCATGCATCTCAATTAGTCAGCAACCAGGTGTGGAAAGTC
CCCAGGCTCCCCAGCAGGCAGAAGTATGCAAAGCATGCATCTCAATTAGTCAGCAACCATAGTCCCGCCC
CTAACTCCGCCCATCCCGCCCCTAACTCCGCCCAGTTCCGCCCATTCTCCGCCCCATGGCTGACTAATTT
TTTTTATTTATGCAGAGGCCGAGGCCGCCTCTGCCTCTGAGCTATTCCAGAAGTAGTGAGGAGGCTTTTT
TGGAGGCCTAGGCTTTTGCAAAAAGCTCCCGGGAGCTTGTATATCCATTTTCGGATCTGATCAAGAGACA
GGATGAGGATCGTTTCGCATGATTGAACAAGATGGATTGCACGCAGGTTCTCCGGCCGCTTGGGTGGAGA
GGCTATTCGGCTATGACTGGGCACAACAGACAATCGGCTGCTCTGATGCCGCCGTGTTCCGGCTGTCAGC
GCAGGGGCGCCCGGTTCTTTTTGTCAAGACCGACCTGTCCGGTGCCCTGAATGAACTGCAGGACGAGGCA
GCGCGGCTATCGTGGCTGGCCACGACGGGCGTTCCTTGCGCAGCTGTGCTCGACGTTGTCACTGAAGCGG
GAAGGGACTGGCTGCTATTGGGCGAAGTGCCGGGGCAGGATCTCCTGTCATCTCACCTTGCTCCTGCCGA
GAAAGTATCCATCATGGCTGATGCAATGCGGCGGCTGCATACGCTTGATCCGGCTACCTGCCCATTCGAC
CACCAAGCGAAACATCGCATCGAGCGAGCACGTACTCGGATGGAAGCCGGTCTTGTCGATCAGGATGATC
TGGACGAAGAGCATCAGGGGCTCGCGCCAGCCGAACTGTTCGCCAGGCTCAAGGCGCGCATGCCCGACGG
CGAGGATCTCGTCGTGACCCATGGCGATGCCTGCTTGCCGAATATCATGGTGGAAAATGGCCGCTTTTCT
GGATTCATCGACTGTGGCCGGCTGGGTGTGGCGGACCGCTATCAGGACATAGCGTTGGCTACCCGTGATA
TTGCTGAAGAGCTTGGCGGCGAATGGGCTGACCGCTTCCTCGTGCTTTACGGTATCGCCGCTCCCGATTC
GCAGCGCATCGCCTTCTATCGCCTTCTTGACGAGTTCTTCTGAGCGGGACTCTGGGGTTCGAAATGACCG
ACCAAGCGACGCCCAACCTGCCATCACGAGATTTCGATTCCACCGCCGCCTTCTATGAAAGGTTGGGCTT
CGGAATCGTTTTCCGGGACGCCGGCTGGATGATCCTCCAGCGCGGGGATCTCATGCTGGAGTTCTTCGCC
CACCCCAACTTGTTTATTGCAGCTTATAATGGTTACAAATAAAGCAATAGCATCACAAATTTCACAAATA
AAGCATTTTTTTCACTGCATTCTAGTTGTGGTTTGTCCAAACTCATCAATGTATCTTATCATGTCTGTAT
ACCGTCGACCTCTAGCTAGAGCTTGGCGTAATCATGGTCATAGCTGTTTCCTGTGTGAAATTGTTATCCG
CTCACAATTCCACACAACATACGAGCCGGAAGCATAAAGTGTAAAGCCTGGGGTGCCTAATGAGTGAGCT
AACTCACATTAATTGCGTTGCGCTCACTGCCCGCTTTCCAGTCGGGAAACCTGTCGTGCCAGCTGCATTA
ATGAATCGGCCAACGCGCGGGGAGAGGCGGTTTGCGTATTGGGCGCTCTTCCGCTTCCTCGCTCACTGAC
TCGCTGCGCTCGGTCGTTCGGCTGCGGCGAGCGGTATCAGCTCACTCAAAGGCGGTAATACGGTTATCCA
CAGAATCAGGGGATAACGCAGGAAAGAACATGTGAGCAAAAGGCCAGCAAAAGGCCAGGAACCGTAAAAA
GGCCGCGTTGCTGGCGTTTTTCCATAGGCTCCGCCCCCCTGACGAGCATCACAAAAATCGACGCTCAAGT
CAGAGGTGGCGAAACCCGACAGGACTATAAAGATACCAGGCGTTTCCCCCTGGAAGCTCCCTCGTGCGCT
CTCCTGTTCCGACCCTGCCGCTTACCGGATACCTGTCCGCCTTTCTCCCTTCGGGAAGCGTGGCGCTTTC
TCATAGCTCACGCTGTAGGTATCTCAGTTCGGTGTAGGTCGTTCGCTCCAAGCTGGGCTGTGTGCACGAA
CCCCCCGTTCAGCCCGACCGCTGCGCCTTATCCGGTAACTATCGTCTTGAGTCCAACCCGGTAAGACACG
ACTTATCGCCACTGGCAGCAGCCACTGGTAACAGGATTAGCAGAGCGAGGTATGTAGGCGGTGCTACAGA
GTTCTTGAAGTGGTGGCCTAACTACGGCTACACTAGAAGAACAGTATTTGGTATCTGCGCTCTGCTGAAG
CCAGTTACCTTCGGAAAAAGAGTTGGTAGCTCTTGATCCGGCAAACAAACCACCGCTGGTAGCGGTGGTT
TTTTTGTTTGCAAGCAGCAGATTACGCGCAGAAAAAAAGGATCTCAAGAAGATCCTTTGATCTTTTCTAC
GGGGTCTGACGCTCAGTGGAACGAAAACTCACGTTAAGGGATTTTGGTCATGAGATTATCAAAAAGGATC
TTCACCTAGATCCTTTTAAATTAAAAATGAAGTTTTAAATCAATCTAAAGTATATATGAGTAAACTTGGT
CTGACAGTTACCAATGCTTAATCAGTGAGGCACCTATCTCAGCGATCTGTCTATTTCGTTCATCCATAGT
TGCCTGACTCCCCGTCGTGTAGATAACTACGATACGGGAGGGCTTACCATCTGGCCCCAGTGCTGCAATG
ATACCGCGAGACCCACGCTCACCGGCTCCAGATTTATCAGCAATAAACCAGCCAGCCGGAAGGGCCGAGC
GCAGAAGTGGTCCTGCAACTTTATCCGCCTCCATCCAGTCTATTAATTGTTGCCGGGAAGCTAGAGTAAG
TAGTTCGCCAGTTAATAGTTTGCGCAACGTTGTTGCCATTGCTACAGGCATCGTGGTGTCACGCTCGTCG
TTTGGTATGGCTTCATTCAGCTCCGGTTCCCAACGATCAAGGCGAGTTACATGATCCCCCATGTTGTGCA
AAAAAGCGGTTAGCTCCTTCGGTCCTCCGATCGTTGTCAGAAGTAAGTTGGCCGCAGTGTTATCACTCAT
GGTTATGGCAGCACTGCATAATTCTCTTACTGTCATGCCATCCGTAAGATGCTTTTCTGTGACTGGTGAG
TACTCAACCAAGTCATTCTGAGAATAGTGTATGCGGCGACCGAGTTGCTCTTGCCCGGCGTCAATACGGG
ATAATACCGCGCCACATAGCAGAACTTTAAAAGTGCTCATCATTGGAAAACGTTCTTCGGGGCGAAAACT
CTCAAGGATCTTACCGCTGTTGAGATCCAGTTCGATGTAACCCACTCGTGCACCCAACTGATCTTCAGCA
TCTTTTACTTTCACCAGCGTTTCTGGGTGAGCAAAAACAGGAAGGCAAAATGCCGCAAAAAAGGGAATAA
GGGCGACACGGAAATGTTGAATACTCATACTCTTCCTTTTTCAATATTATTGAAGCATTTATCAGGGTTA
TTGTCTCATGAGCGGATACATATTTGAATGTATTTAGAAAAATAAACAAATAGGGGTTCCGCGCACATTT
CCCCGAAAAGTGCCACCTGACGTCGACGGATCGGGAGATCTCCCGATCCCCTATGGTGCACTCTCAGTAC
AATCTGCTCTGATGCCGCATAGTTAAGCCAGTATCTGCTCCCTGCTTGTGTGTTGGAGGTCGCTGAGTAG
TGCGCGAGCAAAATTTAAGCTACAACAAGGCAAGGCTTGACCGACAATTGCATGAAGAATCTGCTTAGGG
TTAGGCGTTTTGCGCTGCTTCGCGATGTACGGGCCAGATATACGCGTTGACATTGATTATTGACTAGTTA
TTAATAGTAATCAATTACGGGGTCATTAGTTCATAGCCCATATATGGAGTTCCGCGTTACATAACTTACG
GTAAATGGCCCGCCTGGCTGACCGCCCAACGACCCCCGCCCATTGACGTCAATAATGACGTATGTTCCCA
TAGTAACGCCAATAGGGACTTTCCATTGACGTCAATGGGTGGAGTATTTACGGTAAACTGCCCACTTGGC
AGTACATCAAGTGTATCATATGCCAAGTACGCCCCCTATTGACGTCAATGACGGTAAATGGCCCGCCTGG
CATTATGCCCAGTACATGACCTTATGGGACTTTCCTACTTGGCAGTACATCTACGTATTAGTCATCGCTA
TTACCATGGTGATGCGGTTTTGGCAGTACATCAATGGGCGTGGATAGCGGTTTGACTCACGGGGATTTCC
AAGTCTCCACCCCATTGACGTCAATGGGAGTTTGTTTTGGCACCAAAATCAACGGGACTTTCCAAAATGT
CGTAACAACTCCGCCCCATTGACGCAAATGGGCGGTAGGCGTGTACGGTGGGAGGTCTATATAAGCAGAG
CTCTCTGGCTAACTAGAGAACCCACTGCTTACTGGCTTATCGAAATTAATACGACTCACTATAGGGAGAC
CCAAGCTGGAGACC
Features (pLannotate 1.2.2; 21 found; start..end, strand, type, name):
     46..696     +  CDS            EIF4E (sequence withheld): IF4E_HUMAN - Also known as EIF4EL1, EIF4F. Experimental evidence at protein level: Swiss-Prot protein existence level 1. Recognizes and binds the 7-methylguanosine-containing mRNA cap during an early step in the initiation of protein synthesis and facilitates ribosome binding by inducing the unwinding of the mRNAs secondary structures (PubMed:16271312, PubMed:22578813). In addition to its role in translation initiation, also acts as a regulator of translation and stability in the cytoplasm (PubMed:24335285). Component of the CYFIP1-EIF4E-FMR1 complex which binds to the mRNA cap and mediates tr
    727..745     -  promoter       SP6 promoter: promoter for bacteriophage SP6 RNA polymerase
    771..995     +  polyA_signal   bGH poly(A) signal: bovine growth hormone polyadenylation signal
    999..1020    +  promoter       SV40 promoter (fragment): SV40 enhancer and early promoter
   1041..1469    +  rep_origin     f1 ori (sequence partly withheld): f1 bacteriophage origin of replication; arrow indicates direction of (+) strand synthesis
   1483..1812    +  promoter       SV40 promoter: SV40 enhancer and early promoter
   1879..2670    +  CDS            neo: KKA2_KLEPN - Also known as kan, nptII. Experimental evidence at protein level: Swiss-Prot protein existence level 1. Resistance to kanamycin, neomycin, paromomycin, ribostamycin, butirosin and gentamicin B. From Klebsiella pneumoniae.
   2694..2852    +  CDS            ble (fragment): BLE_KLEPN - Experimental evidence at protein level: Swiss-Prot protein existence level 1. Binding protein with a strong affinity to the bleomycin family of antibiotics. Binds to CL990; an antimitotic-antibiotic compound. From Klebsiella pneumoniae.
   2847..2968    +  polyA_signal   SV40 poly(A) signal: SV40 polyadenylation signal
   3041..3057    -  protein_bind   lac operator: The lac repressor binds to the lac operator to inhibit transcription in E. coli. This inhibition can be relieved by adding lactose or isopropyl-β-D-thiogalactopyranoside (IPTG). lac repressor encoded by lacI
   3065..3095    -  promoter       lac promoter: promoter for the E. coli lac operon
   3110..3131    -  protein_bind   CAP binding site: CAP binding activates transcription in the presence of cAMP. E. coli catabolite activator protein
   3144..3236    -  CDS            lacI (fragment): lac repressor; lacI; The lac repressor binds to the lac operator to inhibit transcription in E. coli. This inhibition can be relieved by adding lactose or isopropyl-β-D-thiogalactopyranoside (IPTG).
   3419..4007    -  rep_origin     ori: high-copy-number ColE1/pMB1/pBR322/pUC origin of replication
   4178..5038    -  CDS            AmpR: β-lactamase; bla; confers resistance to ampicillin, carbenicillin, and related antibiotics
   5039..5143    -  promoter       AmpR promoter: bla
   5202..5254    -  misc_feature   bom (fragment): basis of mobility region from pBR322
   5409..5788    +  enhancer       CMV enhancer: human cytomegalovirus immediate early enhancer
   5789..5992    +  promoter       CMV promoter: human cytomegalovirus (CMV) immediate early promoter
   5988..6021    +  LTR            5' LTR (truncated) (fragment): truncated 5' long terminal repeat (LTR) from HIV-1
   6037..6055    +  promoter       T7 promoter: promoter for bacteriophage T7 RNA polymerase
