[The description below was written by a language model from this plasmid's Addgene catalogue record and pLannotate feature annotations shown in this document.]
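Description:
pHA-eIF4E is a mammalian expression plasmid built on pcDNA3-HA, a pcDNA3 derivative that supplies an N-terminal HA epitope tag. It carries the human EIF4E coding sequence (about 650 bp), obtained by RT-PCR from A549 cell mRNA and inserted between KpnI and XhoI sites that both remain intact. The sequenced plasmid is about 6.1 kb. It is propagated in E. coli through a high-copy ColE1/pUC-type origin with ampicillin selection from the β-lactamase gene. An f1 origin is also present and would allow single-stranded DNA production.

Expression of HA-eIF4E is driven by the human cytomegalovirus immediate-early enhancer and promoter, and transcripts are terminated by the bovine growth hormone polyadenylation signal. T7 and SP6 phage promoters flank the cloning region, so the insert could also be transcribed in vitro in either orientation. A separate cassette, made up of the SV40 early promoter, the neomycin phosphotransferase gene and the SV40 poly(A) signal, permits G418 selection of stably transfected mammalian cells. The annotation software did not call the HA tag itself as a feature, but the catalogue record places it on the backbone upstream of the insert. The short hits labelled as HIV-1 LTR, ble, lacI and bom fragments appear to be backbone remnants or incidental matches rather than functional elements.

eIF4E is the translation initiation factor that binds the 7-methylguanosine cap of mRNA. The plasmid was deposited with a study showing that ISG15 modification of 4EHP, an eIF4E-related protein, enhances 4EHP's cap-binding activity. The record does not state the plasmid's exact role in that work. The construct is suited to transient or stable expression of epitope-tagged eIF4E for detection or immunoprecipitation with anti-HA antibodies.
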