Addgene plasmid #17343: pHA-eIF4E
Depositing lab: Dong-Er Zhang. Depositing organization: Scripps California (The Scripps Research Institute). Publication: ISG15 modification of the eIF4E cognate 4EHP enhances cap structure-binding activity of 4EHP. Okumura F, Zou W, Zhang DE. Genes Dev. 2007 Feb 1. 21(3):255-60. 10.1101/gad.1521607 PubMed 17289916.
Backbone
  Vector backbone: pcDNA3-HA
  Backbone size w/o insert (bp): 5400
  Vector type: Mammalian Expression
Growth in bacteria
  Bacterial resistance: Ampicillin, 100 μg/mL
  Growth temperature: 37°C
  Growth strain: DH5alpha
  Copy number: High Copy
Gene/Insert
  Gene/Insert name: eIF4E
  Species: H. sapiens (human)
  Insert size (bp): 650
  GenBank ID: NM_001968
  Entrez Gene: EIF4E (a.k.a. AUTS19, CBP, EIF4E1, EIF4EL1, EIF4F, eIF-4E)
  Tag / fusion protein: HA (N terminal on backbone)
  Cloning method: Restriction Enzyme; 5′ cloning site KpnI (not destroyed); 3′ cloning site XhoI (not destroyed)
  Sequencing primers: 5′ CMV-F
Terms and licenses: Academic/Nonprofit Terms; Industry Terms: Not Available to Industry
Depositor comments: RT-PCR product of mRNA from human A549 cell.
How to cite: pHA-eIF4E was a gift from Dong-Er Zhang (Addgene plasmid # 17343 ; http://n2t.net/addgene:17343 ; RRID:Addgene_17343)
