>Addgene plasmid #17343 | pHA-eIF4E | addgene partial sequence | sequence record 67918 | CMV-F 5'-CGCAAATGGGCGGTAGGCGTG-3'
ACTAGAGAACCCACTGCTTACTGGCTTATCGAAATTAATACGACTCACTATAGGGAGACCCAAGCTGGAG
ACCATGTACCCATACGACGTCCCAGACTACGCTGGAAGCTTGGTACCG
[651 nt withheld, positions 119-769]
TAACTCGAGCATGCATCTAGAGGGCCCTATTCTATAGTGTCACCTAAATGCTAGAGCTCGCTGATCAGCC
TCGACTGTGCCTTCTAGTTGCCAGCCATCTGTTGTTTGCCCCTCCCC
